>Addgene plasmid #178742 | pAc3_Cse2 | addgene full sequence | sequence record 354705 | Addgene NGS Result
TGGCGAATGGG
[124 nt withheld, positions 12-135]
C
[91 nt withheld, positions 137-227]
A
[49 nt withheld, positions 229-277]
CCTTTGACGTTGGAGTCCACGTTCTTT
[37 nt withheld, positions 305-341]
ACCCTATCTCGGTCTATTCTTTTGATTTATAAGGGATTTTGCCGATTTCGGCCTATTGGTTAAAAAATGA
GCTGATTTAACAAAAATTTAACGCGAATTTTAACAAAATATTAACGCTTACAATTTAGGTGGCACTTTTC
GGGGAAATGTGCGCGGAACCCCTATTTGTTTATTTTTCTAAATACATTCAAATATGTATCCGCTCATGAA
TTAATTCTTAGAAAAACTCATCGAGCATCAAATGAAACTGCAATTTATTCATATCAGGATTATCAATACC
ATATTTTTGAAAAAGCCGTTTCTGTAATGAAGGAGAAAACTCACCGAGGCAGTTCCATAGGATGGCAAGA
TCCTGGTATCGGTCTGCGATTCCGACTCGTCCAACATCAATACAACCTATTAATTTCCCCTCGTCAAAAA
TAAGGTTATCAAGTGAGAAATCACCATGAGTGACGACTGAATCCGGTGAGAATGGCAAAAGTTTATGCAT
TTCTTTCCAGACTTGTTCAACAGGCCAGCCATTACGCTCGTCATCAAAATCACTCGCATCAACCAAACCG
TTATTCATTCGTGATTGCGCCTGAGCGAGACGAAATACGCGATCGCTGTTAAAAGGACAATTACAAACAG
GAATCGAATGCAACCGGCGCAGGAACACTGCCAGCGCATCAACAATATTTTCACCTGAATCAGGATATTC
TTCTAATACCTGGAATGCTGTTTTCCCGGGGATCGCAGTGGTGAGTAACCATGCATCATCAGGAGTACGG
ATAAAATGCTTGATGGTCGGAAGAGGCATAAATTCCGTCAGCCAGTTTAGTCTGACCATCTCATCTGTAA
CATCATTGGCAACGCTACCTTTGCCATGTTTCAGAAACAACTCTGGCGCATCGGGCTTCCCATACAATCG
ATAGATTGTCGCACCTGATTGCCCGACATTATCGCGAGCCCATTTATACCCATATAAATCAGCATCCATG
TTGGAATTTAATCGCGGCCTAGAGCAAGACGTTTCCCGTTGAATATGGCTCATAACACCCCTTGTATTAC
TGTTTATGTAAGCAGACAGTTTTATTGTTCATGACCAAAATCCCTTAACGTGAGTTTTCGTTCCACTGAG
CGTCAGACCCCGTAGAAAAGATCAAAGGATCTTCTTGAGATCCTTTTTTTCTGCGCGTAATCTGCTGCTT
GCAAACAAAAAAACCACCGCTACCAGCGGTGGTTTGTTTGCCGGATCAAGAGCTACCAACTCTTTTTCCG
AAGGTAACTGGCTTCAGCAGAGCGCAGATACCAAATACTGTCCTTCTAGTGTAGCCGTAGTTAGGCCACC
ACTTCAAGAACTCTGTAGCACCGCCTACATACCTCGCTCTGCTAATCCTGTTACCAGTGGCTGCTGCCAG
TGGCGATAAGTCGTGTCTTACCGGGTTGGACTCAAGACGATAGTTACCGGATAAGGCGCAGCGGTCGGGC
TGAACGGGGGGTTCGTGCACACAGCCCAGCTTGGAGCGAACGACCTACACCGAACTGAGATACCTACAGC
GTGAGCTATGAGAAAGCGCCACGCTTCCCGAAGGGAGAAAGGCGGACAGGTATCCGGTAAGCGGCAGGGT
CGGAACAGGAGAGCGCACGAGGGAGCTTCCAGGGGGAAACGCCTGGTATCTTTATAGTCCTGTCGGGTTT
CGCCACCTCTGACTTGAGCGTCGATTTTTGTGATGCTCGTCAGGGGGGCGGAGCCTATGGAAAAACGCCA
GCAACGCGGCCTTTTTACGGTTCCTGGCCTTTTGCTGGCCTTTTGCTCACATGTTCTTTCCTGCGTTATC
CCCTGATTCTGTGGATAACCGTATTACCGCCTTTGAGTGAGCTGATACCGCTCGCCGCAGCCGAACGACC
GAGCGCAGCGAGTCAGTGAGCGAGGAAGCGGAAGAGCGCCTGATGCGGTATTTTCTCCTTACGCATCTGT
GCGGTATTTCACACCGCAATGGTGCACTCTCAGTACAATCTGCTCTGATGCCGCATAGTTAAGCCAGTAT
ACACTCCGCTATCGCTACGTGACTGGGTCATGGCTGCGCCCCGACACCCGCCAACACCCGCTGACGCGCC
CTGACGGGCTTGTCTGCTCCCGGCATCCGCTTACAGACAAGCTGTGACCGTCTCCGGGAGCTGCATGTGT
CAGAGGTTTTCACCGTCATCACCGAAACGCGCGAGGCAGCTGCGGTAAAGCTCATCAGCGTGGTCGTGAA
GCGATTCACAGATGTCTGCCTGTTCATCCGCGTCCAGCTCGTTGAGTTTCTCCAGAAGCGTTAATGTCTG
GCTTCTGATAAAGCGGGCCATGTTAAGGGCGGTTTTTTCCTGTTTGGTCACTGATGCCTCCGTGTAAGGG
GGATTTCTGTTCATGGGGGTAATGATACCGATGAAACGAGAGAGGATGCTCACGATACGGGTTACTGATG
ATGAACATGCCCGGTTACTGGAACGTTGTGAGGGTAAACAACTGGCGGTATGGATGCGGCGGGACCAGAG
AAAAATCACTCAGGGTCAATGCCAGCGCTTCGTTAATACAGATGTAGGTGTTCCACAGGGTAGCCAGCAG
CATCCTGCGATGCAGATCCGGAACATAATGGTGCAGGGCGCTGACTTCCGCGTTTCCAGACTTTACGAAA
CACGGAAACCGAAGACCATTCATGTTGTTGCTCAGGTCGCAGACGTTTTGCAGCAGCAGTCGCTTCACGT
TCGCTCGCGTATCGGTGATTCATTCTGCTAACCAGTAAGGCAACCCCGCCAGCCTAGCCGGGTCCTCAAC
GACAGGAGCACGATCATGCGCACCCGTGGGGCCGCCATGCCGGCGATAATGGCCTGCTTCTCGCCGAAAC
GTTTGGTGGCGGGACCAGTGACGAAGGCTTGAGCGAGGGCGTGCAAGATTCCGAATACCGCAAGCGACAG
GCCGATCATCGTCGCGCTCCAGCGAAAGCGGTCCTCGCCGAAAATGACCCAGAGCGCTGCCGGCACCTGT
CCTACGAGTTGCATGATAAAGAAGACAGTCATAAGTGCGGCGACGATAGTCATGCCCCGCGCCCACCGGA
AGGAGCTGACTGGGTTGAAGGCTCTCAAGGGCATCGGTCGAGATCCCGGTGCCTAATGAGTGAGCTAACT
TACATTAATTGCGTTGCGCTCACTGCCCGCTTTCCAGTCGGGAAACCTGTCGTGCCAGCTGCATTAATGA
ATCGGCCAACGCGCGGGGAGAGGCGGTTTGCGTATTGGGCGCCAGGGTGGTTTTTCTTTTCACCAGTGAG
ACGGGCAACAGCTGATTGCCCTTCACCGCCTGGCCCTGAGAGAGTTGCAGCAAGCGGTCCACGCTGGTTT
GCCCCAGCAGGCGAAAATCCTGTTTGATGGTGGTTAACGGCGGGATATAACATGAGCTGTCTTCGGTATC
GTCGTATCCCACTACCGAGATATCCGCACCAACGCGCAGCCCGGACTCGGTAATGGCGCGCATTGCGCCC
AGCGCCATCTGATCGTTGGCAACCAGCATCGCAGTGGGAACGATGCCCTCATTCAGCATTTGCATGGTTT
GTTGAAAACCGGACATGGCACTCCAGTCGCCTTCCCGTTCCGCTATCGGCTGAATTTGATTGCGAGTGAG
ATATTTATGCCAGCCAGCCAGACGCAGACGCGCCGAGACAGAACTTAATGGGCCCGCTAACAGCGCGATT
TGCTGGTGACCCAATGCGACCAGATGCTCCACGCCCAGTCGCGTACCGTCTTCATGGGAGAAAATAATAC
TGTTGATGGGTGTCTGGTCAGAGACATCAAGAAATAACGCCGGAACATTAGTGCAGGCAGCTTCCACAGC
AATGGCATCCTGGTCATCCAGCGGATAGTTAATGATCAGCCCACTGACGCGTTGCGCGAGAAGATTGTGC
ACCGCCGCTTTACAGGCTTCGACGCCGCTTCGTTCTACCATCGACACCACCACGCTGGCACCCAGTTGAT
CGGCGCGAGATTTAATCGCCGCGACAATTTGCGACGGCGCGTGCAGGGCCAGACTGGAGGTGGCAACGCC
AATCAGCAACGACTGTTTGCCCGCCAGTTGTTGTGCCACGCGGTTGGGAATGTAATTCAGCTCCGCCATC
GCCGCTTCCACTTTTTCCCGCGTTTTCGCAGAAACGTGGCTGGCCTGGTTCACCACGCGGGAAACGGTCT
GATAAGAGACACCGGCATACTCTGCGACATCGTATAACGTTACTGGTTTCACATTCACCACCCTGAATTG
ACTCTCTTCCGGGCGCTATCATGCCATACCGCGAAAGGTTTTGCGCCATTCGATGGTGTCCGGGATCTCG
ACGCTCTCCCTTATGCGACTCCTGCATTAGGAAGCAGCCCAGTAGTAGGTTGAGGCCGTTGAGCACCGCC
GCCGCAAGGAATGGTGCATGCAAGGAGATGGCGCCCAACAGTCCCCCGGCCACGGGGCCTGCCACCATAC
CCACGCCGAAACAAGCGCTCATGAGCCCGAAGTGGCGAGCCCGATCTTCCCCATCGGTGATGTCGGCGAT
ATAGGCGCCAGCAACCGCACCTGTGGCGCCGGTGATGCCGGCCACGATGCGTCCGGCGTAGAGGATCGAG
ATCTCGATCCCGCGAAATTAATACGACTCACTATAGGGGAATTGTGAGCGGATAACAATTCCCTCTAGAT
TCCCACCCAAGTCGGCAGAGACATATTAATTTGAAAGGAGGTATTATATGCGTCCTCGAAAGCCCTCGTT
AAATGAAGCACAGCGGCGGTGGGTTTGCGATTGGTGGCGTGCATTACAGCCACGGGAGCCAGGTTCTGAA
CCTCTACCGGGGGCCCTGACCGGATTAGGTCGCGGAGATAGGGCACGCCTAAGACGGTGTACAGATACCG
ATGAACTGCTGCTCGAACCGGCGAGCCATTTGTTGGCGCGGTGGCTCATTGCCCTGGGTTTAGCAGATGT
CCCGGCGTCTTATGAAAGGCTGGCGCGCGTGGCCGGTGTCCTGGCCAAAGTAAAAGTGGATGTTCGGGAC
GGACTCTCTCTAGCTAGACATCTGGGTAACGCAAGTGGAGCAGAACGCGCTCCGATGTCCGAACTGCGGT
TTAAACGTCTTCAGAGAACCCGCGCTCCGGACGATTTGTATCTCCAGTGGCTCAGGGCCGTGCAGTTAGC
CGATGGTCGTGCTGACGTCGCACAACTGGCGGATGATCTGCTGACATGGCAGCTGGAGCTGGAGCAGAGC
GCAGCCAGAGCCTCCGATGGTGTCCGGTTTCGTTGGGCTTATGATTACTATTTAAACGCACGTGATCGTG
CAGCAGCTGAAGAGCCGGAAGTTGACAAAGAAATGACCGCATAGCTCGAGCACCACCACCACCACCACTG
AGATCCGGCTGCTAACAAAGCCCGAAAGGAAGCTGAGTTGGCTGCTGCCACCGCTGAGCAATAACTAGCA
TAACCCCTTGGGGCCTCTAAACGGGTCTTGAGGGGTTTTTTGCTGAAAGGAGGAACTATATCCGGAT
Features (pLannotate 1.2.2; 17 found; start..end, strand, type, name):
     12..440     +  rep_origin     f1 ori (sequence partly withheld): f1 bacteriophage origin of replication; arrow indicates direction of (+) strand synthesis
    493..550     +  promoter       AmpR promoter (fragment): bla
    559..1374    -  CDS            KanR: aminoglycoside phosphotransferase; aph(3')-Ia; confers resistance to kanamycin in bacteria or G418 (Geneticin®) in eukaryotes
   1496..2084    +  rep_origin     ori: high-copy-number ColE1/pMB1/pBR322/pUC origin of replication
   2270..2409    -  misc_feature   bom: basis of mobility region from pBR322
   2511..2702    -  CDS            rop: Rop protein, which maintains plasmids at low copy number; rop
   2719..3099    +  CDS            YPB1_ECOLX: Protein predicted: Swiss-Prot protein existence level 4. From Escherichia coli.
   3171..3462    -  CDS            TcR (fragment): tetracycline efflux protein; tet; confers resistance to tetracycline
   3477..3498    -  protein_bind   CAP binding site: CAP binding activates transcription in the presence of cAMP. E. coli catabolite activator protein
   3511..4593    -  CDS            lacI: lac repressor; lacI; The lac repressor binds to the lac operator to inhibit transcription in E. coli. This inhibition can be relieved by adding lactose or isopropyl-β-D-thiogalactopyranoside (IPTG).
   4594..4671    -  promoter       lacI promoter: lacI
   4679..4958    -  CDS            TcR (fragment): tetracycline efflux protein; tet; confers resistance to tetracycline
   4980..4998    +  promoter       T7 promoter: promoter for bacteriophage T7 RNA polymerase
   4999..5023    +  protein_bind   lac operator: The lac repressor binds to the lac operator to inhibit transcription in E. coli. This inhibition can be relieved by adding lactose or isopropyl-β-D-thiogalactopyranoside (IPTG). lac repressor encoded by lacI
   5712..5729    +  CDS            9xHis (fragment): 9xHis affinity tag
   5739..5788    +  CDS            SET1 (fragment): solubility-enhancement tag derived from T7 phage gene 10B
   5796..5843    +  terminator     T7 terminator: transcription terminator for bacteriophage T7 RNA polymerase
