[The description below was written by a language model from this plasmid's Addgene catalogue record and pLannotate feature annotations shown in this document.]
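Description:
pAc3_Cse2 is a bacterial expression plasmid built on the pET28b backbone that carries the cse2 gene from the third type I-E CRISPR-Cas system catalogued for Azotobacter chroococcum. Cse2 is the small subunit of the type I-E Cascade surveillance complex, so this plasmid supplies one component of a multi-subunit effector rather than a complete system. The plasmid is about 5.9 kb and is maintained in E. coli through a ColE1/pBR322-type origin accompanied by the bom region and the rop gene, which holds it at low copy number, consistent with the catalogue entry. Selection is by kanamycin via an aminoglycoside phosphotransferase gene. An f1 origin is also present, and short tetracycline-resistance fragments and a predicted E. coli open reading frame appear to be non-functional backbone remnants.

Expression is driven by a T7 promoter immediately followed by a lac operator, with a plasmid-borne lacI gene under its own promoter providing repressor. Transcription therefore depends on T7 RNA polymerase and is IPTG-inducible in cells. The automated annotation does not label the cse2 coding sequence itself, but the unannotated interval of roughly 700 bp between the lac operator and the downstream elements is where the insert would lie. A short histidine-tag segment sits just upstream of the T7 terminator; the record does not state whether it is fused in frame to Cse2, and the cloning sites are listed as unknown. The nearby hit to a T7 gene 10-derived solubility tag is only a fragment and may be incidental. The associated work concerns rapid cell-free characterization of multi-subunit CRISPR effectors and transposons, suggesting that this plasmid is combined with others encoding the remaining Cascade subunits. Part of the plasmid derives from a construct made by a genome institute.
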