Addgene plasmid #178742: pAc3_Cse2
Purpose: Expression of A. chroococcum type I-E #3 cse2
Depositing lab: Chase Beisel. Depositing organization: Helmholtz-Zentrum fuer Infektionsforschung (HZI). Publication: Rapid cell-free characterization of multi-subunit CRISPR effectors and transposons. Wimmer F, Mougiakos I, Englert F, Beisel CL. Mol Cell. 2022 Feb 16. pii: S1097-2765(22)00102-2. doi: 10.1016/j.molcel.2022.01.026. PubMed 35216669.
Backbone
  Vector backbone: pET28b
  Vector type: Bacterial Expression
Growth in bacteria
  Bacterial resistance: Kanamycin, 50 μg/mL
  Growth temperature: 37°C
  Growth strain: DH5alpha
  Copy number: Low Copy
Gene/Insert
  Gene/Insert name: A. chroococcum type I-E #3 cse2
  Species: A. chroococcum
  Cloning method: Restriction Enzyme; 5′ cloning site Unknown (unknown if destroyed); 3′ cloning site Unknown (unknown if destroyed)
Resource information
  A portion of this plasmid was derived from a plasmid made by: U.S. Department of Energy Joint Genome Institute
Terms and licenses: Academic/Nonprofit Terms; Industry Terms: Not Available to Industry
Depositor comments: If used in a publication, please acknowledge that the plasmid pEcCas5 was generated by U.S. Department of Energy Joint Genome Institute, a DOE Office of Science User Facility. The associated work was supported by the Office of Science of the U.S. Department of Energy under Contract No. DE-AC02-05CH11231.
How to cite: pAc3_Cse2 was a gift from Chase Beisel (Addgene plasmid # 178742 ; http://n2t.net/addgene:178742 ; RRID:Addgene_178742)
